>Addgene plasmid #63002 | pPyCAG-Nanog(R147A)-IP | depositor full sequence | sequence record 104608 | pPyCAG-Nanog(R147A)-IP sequence 7359 bps
GACCGCTTTGGAAAAACAAAGACTGTATTTCCTGGAAATTAATGTTTATTCAATAAACTGTGTATTCAGC
TATATTCACATAGTGGTGAGGCTGAAATGAGGCGGGAAGAGGCGGTTGGGGCTTAATTATATCAATTTGG
GTGGCCCCACAGCGCCTCCAAGGCGCCAGTCCTGTTTTGACAAGTTGCCTCTGGAAGCCTCTCTTCTTTT
TCTCCAGAGTAAGCGGAGGCCAGGGGCCCCCGGCCTCTGCTTAATACTAAAAAAAACAGCTGTTGTCATA
GTAATGATTGGGTGGAAACATTCCAGGCCTGGGTGGAGAGGCTTTTTGCTTCCTCTTGCAAAACCACACT
GACATTCCAGGCCTGGGTGGAGAGGCTTTTTGCTTCCTCTTGCAAAACCACACTGCCCTCTGGAGGGCAG
TTGCCTAGCAACTAATTAAAAGAGGATGTCGCACGGCCAGCTGCGGTCAGTTAGTCACTTCCTGCTTAAC
TGACTTGACATTTTCTATTTTAAGAGTCGGGAGGAAAATTACTGTGTTGGAGGCCCTCCGCCATCTTCTG
AAGCTGAATCGAATTAACTTGTTTATTGCAGCTTATAATGGTTACAAATAAAGCAATAGCATCACAAATT
TCACAAATAAAGCATTTTTTTCACTGCATTCTAGTTGTGGTTTGTCCAAACTCATCAATGTATCTTATCA
TGTCTGGATCTGATATCATCGTCGACATTGATTATTGACTAGTTATTAATAGTAATCAATTACGGGGTCA
TTAGTTCATAGCCCATATATGGAGTTCCGCGTTACATAACTTACGGTAAATGGCCCGCCTGGCTGACCGC
CCAACGACCCCCGCCCATTGACGTCAATAATGACGTATGTTCCCATAGTAACGCCAATAGGGACTTTCCA
TTGACGTCAATGGGTGGAGTATTTACGGTAAACTGCCCACTTGGCAGTACATCAAGTGTATCATATGCCA
AGTACGCCCCCTATTGACGTCAATGACGGTAAATGGCCCGCCTGGCATTATGCCCAGTACATGACCTTAT
GGGACTTTCCTACTTGGCAGTACATCTACGTATTAGTCATCGCTATTACCATGGTCGAGGTGAGCCCCAC
GTTCTGCTTCACTCTCCCCATCTCCCCCCCCTCCCCACCCCCAATTTTGTATTTATTTATTTTTTAATTA
TTTTGTGCAGCGATGGGGGCGGGGGGGGGGGGGGGGCGCGCGCCAGGCGGGGCGGGGCGGGGCGAGGGGC
GGGGCGGGGCGAGGCGGAGAGGTGCGGCGGCAGCCAATCAGAGCGGCGCGCTCCGAAAGTTTCCTTTTAT
GGCGAGGCGGCGGCGGCGGCGGCCCTATAAAAAGCGAAGCGCGCGGCGGGCGGGAGTCGCTGCGCGCTGC
CTTCGCCCCGTGCCCCGCTCCGCCGCCGCCTCGCGCCGCCCGCCCCGGCTCTGACTGACCGCGTTACTCC
CACAGGTGAGCGGGCGGGACGGCCCTTCTCCTCCGGGCTGTAATTAGCGCTTGGTTTAATGACGGCTTGT
TTCTTTTCTGTGGCTGCGTGAAAGCCTTGAGGGGCTCCGGGAGGGCCCTTTGTGCGGGGGGAGCGGCTCG
GGGGGTGCGTGCGTGTGTGTGTGCGTGGGGAGCGCCGCGTGCGGCTCCGCGCTGCCCGGCGGCTGTGAGC
GCTGCGGGCGCGGCGCGGGGCTTTGTGCGCTCCGCAGTGTGCGCGAGGGGAGCGCGGCCGGGGGCGGTGC
CCCGCGGTGCGGGGGGGGCTGCGAGGGGAACAAAGGCTGCGTGCGGGGTGTGTGCGTGGGGGGGTGAGCA
GGGGGTGTGGGCGCGTCGGTCGGGCTGCAACCCCCCCTGCACCCCCCTCCCCGAGTTGCTGAGCACGGCC
CGGCTTCGGGTGCGGGGCTCCGTACGGGGCGTGGCGCGGGGCTCGCCGTGCCGGGCGGGGGGTGGCGGCA
GGTGGGGGTGCCGGGCGGGGCGGGGCCGCCTCGGGCCGGGGAGGGCTCGGGGGAGGGGCGCGGCGGCCCC
CGGAGCGCCGGCGGCTGTCGAGGCGCGGCGAGCCGCAGCCATTGCCTTTTATGGTAATCGTGCGAGAGGG
CGCAGGGACTTCCTTTGTCCCAAATCTGTGCGGAGCCGAAATCTGGGAGGCGCCGCCGCACCCCCTCTAG
CGGGCGCGGGGCGAAGCGGTGCGGCGCCGGCAGGAAGGAAATGGGCGGGGAGGGCCTTCGTGCGTCGCCG
CGCCGCCGTCCCCTTCTCCCTCTCCAGCCTCGGGGCTGTCCGCGGGGGGACGGCTGCCTTCGGGGGGGAC
GGGGCAGGGCGGGGTTCGGCTTCTGGCGTGTGACCGGCGGCTCTAGAGCCTCTGCTAACCATGTTCATGC
CTTCTTCTTTTTCNTACAGCTCCTGGGCAACGTGCTGGTTATTGTGCTGAATTATCACAAGTTTGTACAA
AAAAGCAGGCTCTGACATGAGTGTGGGTCTTCCTGGTCCCCACAGTTTGCCTAGTTCTGAGGAAGCATCG
AATTCTGGGAACGCCTCATCAATGCCTGCAGTTTTTCATCCCGAGAACTATTCTTGCTTACAAGGGTCTG
CTACTGAGATGCTCTGCACAGAGGCTGCCTCTCCTCGCCCTTCCTCTGAAGACCTGCCTCTTCAAGGCAG
CCCTGATTCTTCTACCAGTCCCAAACAAAAGCTCTCAAGTCCTGAGGCTGACAAGGGCCCTGAGGAGGAG
GAGAACAAGGTCCTTGCCAGGAAGCAGAAGATGCGGACTGTGTTCTCTCAGGCCCAGCTGTGTGCACTCA
AGGACAGGTTTCAGAAGCAGAAGTACCTCAGCCTCCAGCAGATGCAAGAACTCTCCTCCATTCTGAACCT
GAGCTATAAGCAGGTTAAGACCTGGTTTCAAAACCAAGCGATGAAGTGCAAGCGGTGGCAGAAAAACCAG
TGGTTGAAGACTAGCAATGGTCTGATTCAGAAGGGCTCAGCACCAGTGGAGTATCCCAGCATCCATTGCA
GCTATCCCCAGGGCTATCTGGTGAACGCATCTGGAAGCCTTTCCATGTGGGGCAGCCAGACTTGGACCAA
CCCAACTTGGAGCAGCCAGACCTGGACCAACCCAACTTGGAACAACCAGACCTGGACCAACCCAACTTGG
AGCAGCCAGGCCTGGACCGCTCAGTCCTGGAACGGCCAGCCTTGGAATGCTGCTCCGCTCCATAACTTCG
GGGAGGACTTTCTGCAGCCTTACGTACAGTTGCAGCAAAACTTCTCTGCCAGTGATTTGGAGGTGAATTT
GGAAGCCACTAGGGAAAGCCATGCGCATTTTAGCACCCCACAAGCCTTGGAATTATTCCTGAACTACTCT
GTGACTCCACCAGGTGAAATATGAGACTTACCCAGCTTTCTTGTACAAAGTGGTGATAATTCCGCCCCCC
CCCCCTCTCCCTCCCCCCCCCCTAACGTTACTGGCCGAAGCCGCTTGGAATAAGGCCGGTGTGCGTTTGT
CTATATGTTATTTTCCACCATATTGCCGTCTTTTGGCAATGTGAGGGCCCGGAAACCTGGCCCTGTCTTC
TTGACGAGCATTCCTAGGGGTCTTTCCCCTCTCGCCAAAGGAATGCAAGGTCTGTTGAATGTCGTGAAGG
AAGCAGTTCCTCTGGAAGCTTCTTGAAGACAAACAACGTCTGTAGCGACCCTTTGCAGGCAGCGGAACCC
CCCACCTGGCGACAGGTGCCTCTGCGGCCAAAAGCCACGTGTATAAGATACACCTGCAAAGGCGGCACAA
CCCCAGTGCCACGTTGTGAGTTGGATAGTTGTGGAAAGAGTCAAATGGCTCTCCTCAAGCGTATTCAACA
AGGGGCTGAAGGATGCCCAGAAGGTACCCCATTGTATGGGATCTGATCTGGGGCCTCGGTGCACATGCTT
TACATGTGTTTAGTCGAGGTTAAAAAAACGTCTAGGCCCCCCGAACCACGGGGACGTGGTTTTCCTTTGA
AAAACACGATGATAATATGGCCACAACCATGACCGAGTACAAGCCCACGGTGCGCCTCGCCACCCGCGAC
GACGTCCCCAGGGCCGTACGCACCCTCGCCGCCGCGTTCGCCGACTACCCCGCCACGCGCCACACCGTCG
ATCCGGACCGCCACATCGAGCGGGTCACCGAGCTGCAAGAACTCTTCCTCACGCGCGTCGGGCTCGACAT
CGGCAAGGTGTGGGTCGCGGACGACGGCGCCGCGGTGGCGGTCTGGACCACGCCGGAGAGCGTCGAAGCG
GGGGCGGTGTTCGCCGAGATCGGCCCGCGCATGGCCGAGTTGAGCGGTTCCCGGCTGGCCGCGCAGCAAC
AGATGGAAGGCCTCCTGGCGCCGCACCGGCCCAAGGAGCCCGCGTGGTTCCTGGCCACCGTCGGCGTCTC
GCCCGACCACCAGGGCAAGGGTCTGGGCAGCGCCGTCGTGCTCCCCGGAGTGGAGGCGGCCGAGCGCGCC
GGGGTGCCCGCCTTCCTGGAGACCTCCGCGCCCCGCAACCTCCCCTTCTACGAGCGGCTCGGCTTCACCG
TCACCGCCGACGTCGAGGTGCCCGAAGGACCGCGCACCTGGTGCATGACCCGCAAGCCCGGTGCCTGACG
CCCGCCCCACGACCCGCAGCGCCCGACCGAAAGGAGCGCACGACCCCATGCATCGATGATCTAGAGCTCG
CTGATCAGCCTCGACTGTGCCTTCTAGTTGCCAGCCATCTGTTGTTTGCCCCTCCCCCGTGCCTTCCTTG
ACCCTGGAAGGTGCCACTCCCACTGTCCTTTCCTAATAAAATGAGGAAATTGCATCGCATTGTCTGAGTA
GGTGTCATTCTATTCTGGGGGGTGGGGTGGGGCAGGACAGCAAGGGGGAGGATTGGGAAGACAATAGCAG
GCATGCTGGGGATGCGGTGGGCTCTATGGCTTCTGAGGCGGAAAGAACCTGCAGCCCAAGCTTGGCGTAA
TCATGGTCATAGCTGTTTCCTGTGTGAAATTGTTATCCGCTCACAATTCCACACAACATACGAGCCGGAA
GCATAAAGTGTAAAGCCTGGGGTGCCTAATGAGTGAGCTAACTCACATTAATTGCGTTGCGCTCACTGCC
CGCTTTCCAGTCGGGAAACCTGTCGTGCCAGCGGATCCGCATCTCAATTAGTCAGCAACCATAGTCCCGC
CCCTAACTCCGCCCATCCCGCCCCTAACTCCGCCCAGTTCCGCCCATTCTCCGCCCCATGGCTGACTAAT
TTTTTTTATTTATGCAGAGGCCGAGGCCGCCTCGGCCTCTGAGCTATTCCAGAAGTAGTGAGGAGGCTTT
TTTGGAGGCCTAGGCTTTTGCAAAAAGCTAACTTGTTTATTGCAGCTTATAATGGTTACAAATAAAGCAA
TAGCATCACAAATTTCACAAATAAAGCATTTTTTTCACTGCATTCTAGTTGTGGTTTGTCCAAACTCATC
AATGTATCTTATCATGTCTGGATCCGCTGCATTAATGAATCGGCCAACGCGCGGGGAGAGGCGGTTTGCG
TATTGGGCGCTCTTCCGCTTCCTCGCTCACTGACTCGCTGCGCTCGGTCGTTCGGCTGCGGCGAGCGGTA
TCAGCTCACTCAAAGGCGGTAATACGGTTATCCACAGAATCAGGGGATAACGCAGGAAAGAACATGTGAG
CAAAAGGCCAGCAAAAGGCCAGGAACCGTAAAAAGGCCGCGTTGCTGGCGTTTTTCCATAGGCTCCGCCC
CCCTGACGAGCATCACAAAAATCGACGCTCAAGTCAGAGGTGGCGAAACCCGACAGGACTATAAAGATAC
CAGGCGTTTCCCCCTGGAAGCTCCCTCGTGCGCTCTCCTGTTCCGACCCTGCCGCTTACCGGATACCTGT
CCGCCTTTCTCCCTTCGGGAAGCGTGGCGCTTTCTCATAGCTCACGCTGTAGGTATCTCAGTTCGGTGTA
GGTCGTTCGCTCCAAGCTGGGCTGTGTGCACGAACCCCCCGTTCAGCCCGACCGCTGCGCCTTATCCGGT
AACTATCGTCTTGAGTCCAACCCGGTAAGACACGACTTATCGCCACTGGCAGCAGCCACTGGTAACAGGA
TTAGCAGAGCGAGGTATGTAGGCGGTGCTACAGAGTTCTTGAAGTGGTGGCCTAACTACGGCTACACTAG
AAGAACAGTATTTGGTATCTGCGCTCTGCTGAAGCCAGTTACCTTCGGAAAAAGAGTTGGTAGCTCTTGA
TCCGGCAAACAAACCACCGCTGGTAGCGGTGGTTTTTTTGTTTGCAAGCAGCAGATTACGCGCAGAAAAA
AAGGATCTCAAGAAGATCCTTTGATCTTTTCTACGGGGTCTGACGCTCAGTGGAACGAAAACTCACGTTA
AGGGATTTTGGTCATGAGATTATCAAAAAGGATCTTCACCTAGATCCTTTTAAATTAAAAATGAAGTTTT
AAATCAATCTAAAGTATATATGAGTAAACTTGGTCTGACAGTTACCAATGCTTAATCAGTGAGGCACCTA
TCTCAGCGATCTGTCTATTTCGTTCATCCATAGTTGCCTGACTCCCCGTCGTGTAGATAACTACGATACG
GGAGGGCTTACCATCTGGCCCCAGTGCTGCAATGATACCGCGAGACCCACGCTCACCGGCTCCAGATTTA
TCAGCAATAAACCAGCCAGCCGGAAGGGCCGAGCGCAGAAGTGGTCCTGCAACTTTATCCGCCTCCATCC
AGTCTATTAATTGTTGCCGGGAAGCTAGAGTAAGTAGTTCGCCAGTTAATAGTTTGCGCAACGTTGTTGC
CATTGCTACAGGCATCGTGGTGTCACGCTCGTCGTTTGGTATGGCTTCATTCAGCTCCGGTTCCCAACGA
TCAAGGCGAGTTACATGATCCCCCATGTTGTGCAAAAAAGCGGTTAGCTCCTTCGGTCCTCCGATCGTTG
TCAGAAGTAAGTTGGCCGCAGTGTTATCACTCATGGTTATGGCAGCACTGCATAATTCTCTTACTGTCAT
GCCATCCGTAAGATGCTTTTCTGTGACTGGTGAGTACTCAACCAAGTCATTCTGAGAATAGTGTATGCGG
CGACCGAGTTGCTCTTGCCCGGCGTCAATACGGGATAATACCGCGCCACATAGCAGAACTTTAAAAGTGC
TCATCATTGGAAAACGTTCTTCGGGGCGAAAACTCTCAAGGATCTTACCGCTGTTGAGATCCAGTTCGAT
GTAACCCACTCGTGCACCCAACTGATCTTCAGCATCTTTTACTTTCACCAGCGTTTCTGGGTGAGCAAAA
ACAGGAAGGCAAAATGCCGCAAAAAAGGGAATAAGGGCGACACGGAAATGTTGAATACTCATACTCTTCC
TTTTTCAAT
Features (pLannotate 1.2.2; 22 found; start..end, strand, type, name):
    576..710     +  polyA_signal   SV40 poly(A) signal: SV40 polyadenylation signal
    724..1103    +  enhancer       CMV enhancer: human cytomegalovirus immediate early enhancer
   1105..1382    +  promoter       chicken β-actin promoter: No description available
   1383..2399    +  intron         chimeric intron: chimera between introns from chicken β-actin and rabbit β-globin
   2437..2461    +  protein_bind   attB1: mutant version of attB; recombination site for the Gateway® BP reaction BP Clonase™
   2467..3381    +  CDS            Nanog: NANOG_MOUSE - Also known as Ecat4, Enk. Experimental evidence at protein level: Swiss-Prot protein existence level 1. Transcription regulator involved in inner cell mass and embryonic stem (ES) cells proliferation and self-renewal (PubMed:25825768). Imposes pluripotency on ES cells and prevents their differentiation towards extraembryonic endoderm and trophectoderm lineages. Blocks bone morphogenetic protein-induced mesoderm differentiation of ES cells by physically interacting with SMAD1 and interfering with the recruitment of coactivators to the active SMAD transcriptional complexes. Acts as
   3390..3414    -  protein_bind   attB2: mutant version of attB; recombination site for the Gateway® BP reaction BP Clonase™
   3543..4005    +  misc_feature   IRES: internal ribosome entry site (IRES) of the encephalomyocarditis virus (EMCV)
   4019..4618    +  CDS            PuroR: puromycin N-acetyltransferase; pac from Streptomyces alboniger; confers resistance to puromycin
   4705..4929    +  polyA_signal   bGH poly(A) signal: bovine growth hormone polyadenylation signal
   4933..4949    +  promoter       SV40 promoter (fragment): SV40 enhancer and early promoter
   5000..5016    -  protein_bind   lac operator: The lac repressor binds to the lac operator to inhibit transcription in E. coli. This inhibition can be relieved by adding lactose or isopropyl-β-D-thiogalactopyranoside (IPTG). lac repressor encoded by lacI
   5024..5054    -  promoter       lac promoter: promoter for the E. coli lac operon
   5069..5090    -  protein_bind   CAP binding site: CAP binding activates transcription in the presence of cAMP. E. coli catabolite activator protein
   5103..5142    -  CDS            lacI (fragment): lac repressor; lacI; The lac repressor binds to the lac operator to inhibit transcription in E. coli. This inhibition can be relieved by adding lactose or isopropyl-β-D-thiogalactopyranoside (IPTG).
   5149..5171    +  promoter       SV40 promoter (fragment): SV40 enhancer and early promoter
   5195..5330    +  rep_origin     SV40 ori: SV40 origin of replication
   5350..5484    +  polyA_signal   SV40 poly(A) signal: SV40 polyadenylation signal
   5486..5540    -  CDS            lacI (fragment): lac repressor; lacI; The lac repressor binds to the lac operator to inhibit transcription in E. coli. This inhibition can be relieved by adding lactose or isopropyl-β-D-thiogalactopyranoside (IPTG).
   5723..6311    -  rep_origin     ori: high-copy-number ColE1/pMB1/pBR322/pUC origin of replication
   6482..7342    -  CDS            AmpR: β-lactamase; bla; confers resistance to ampicillin, carbenicillin, and related antibiotics
   7343..7359    -  promoter       AmpR promoter (fragment): bla
