[The description below was written by a language model from this plasmid's Addgene catalogue record and pLannotate feature annotations shown in this document.]
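Description:
pPyCAG-Nanog(R147A)-IP is a 7,359 bp mammalian expression plasmid that drives a point-mutant form of mouse Nanog. It was derived from the wild-type parent construct pPyCAG-Nanog-IP. It is propagated in E. coli through a high-copy ColE1/pUC-type origin with ampicillin selection (AmpR, β-lactamase). The backbone also carries remnants of lac regulatory sequences (lac promoter, operator, CAP site, lacI fragments), an SV40 origin of replication, and additional SV40 poly(A) signals. The "Py" in the name may refer to a polyoma element, but no such feature is annotated in the table, so the record does not confirm it.

The expression unit is a single bicistronic cassette under the CAG promoter, which is made up of the CMV immediate-early enhancer, the chicken β-actin promoter and a chimeric β-actin/β-globin intron. CAG gives strong constitutive transcription in many mammalian cell types. Downstream, the Nanog coding sequence (about 0.9 kb) is flanked by attB1 and attB2 sites, which indicates it was introduced by Gateway recombination. The insert carries an arginine-to-alanine substitution designated R147A; the record notes that this corresponds to residue 148 of the mouse protein. An EMCV IRES follows and allows translation of puromycin N-acetyltransferase from the same transcript, which ends at a bGH poly(A) signal. Because puromycin resistance is linked to Nanog expression on one mRNA, drug selection enriches for cells that express the mutant protein.

The stated purpose is simply expression of the Nanog R147A mutant. Nanog is a transcription regulator of embryonic stem cell self-renewal and pluripotency, so the construct would suit comparisons of the mutant with wild-type Nanog, but the record does not describe the functional consequence of the mutation.
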