Addgene plasmid #63002: pPyCAG-Nanog(R147A)-IP
Purpose: Expresses Mouse Nanog R147A Mutants. It is modified from pPyCAG-Nanog-IP (Addgene Plasmid #13838).
Depositing lab: Shinya Yamanaka. Depositing organization: J. David Gladstone Institutes.
Backbone
  Vector backbone: pPyCAG-Nanog-IP
  Backbone manufacturer: Shinya Yamanaka
  Backbone size w/o insert (bp): 6378
  Total vector size (bp): 7359
  Vector type: Mammalian Expression
  Selectable markers: Puromycin
Growth in bacteria
  Bacterial resistance: Ampicillin, 100 μg/mL
  Growth temperature: 37°C
  Growth strain: DH5alpha
  Copy number: High Copy
Gene/Insert
  Gene/Insert name: Mouse Nanog R147A Mutant
  Species: M. musculus (mouse)
  Insert size (bp): 918
  Mutation: Changed Arginine 147 (148 AA in Mouse Protein) to Alanine
  Entrez Gene: Nanog (a.k.a. 2410002E02Rik, ENK, Stm1, ecat4)
Resource information
  A portion of this plasmid was derived from a plasmid made by: pPyCAG-Nanog-IP (Addgene # 13838)
Terms and licenses: Academic/Nonprofit Terms; Industry Terms: Not Available to Industry
How to cite: pPyCAG-Nanog(R147A)-IP was a gift from Shinya Yamanaka (Addgene plasmid # 63002 ; http://n2t.net/addgene:63002 ; RRID:Addgene_63002)
