>Addgene plasmid #63002 | pPyCAG-Nanog(R147A)-IP | addgene partial sequence | sequence record 107925 | pCAG-F 5'-GCAACGTGCTGGTTATTGTG-3'
GAATTATCACAAGTTTGTACAAAAAAGCAGGCTCTGACATGAGTGTGGGTCTTCCTGGTCCCCACAGTTT
GCCTAGTTCTGAGGAAGCATCGAATTCTGGGAACGCCTCATCAATGCCTGCAGTTTTTCATCCCGAGAAC
TATTCTTGCTTACAAGGGTCTGCTACTGAGATGCTCTGCACAGAGGCTGCCTCTCCTCGCCCTTCCTCTG
AAGACCTGCCTCTTCAAGGCAGCCCTGATTCTTCTACCAGTCCCAAACAAAAGCTCTCAAGTCCTGAGGC
TGACAAGGGCCCTGAGGAGGAGGAGAACAAGGTCCTTGCCAGGAAGCAGAAGATGCGGACTGTGTTCTCT
CAGGCCCAGCTGTGTGCACTCAAGGACAGGTTTCAGAAGCAGAAGTACCTCAGCCTCCAGCAGATGCAAG
AACTCTCCTCCATTCTGAACCTGAGCTATAAGCAGGTTAAGACCTGGTTTCAAAACCAAGCGATGAAGTG
CAAGCGGTGGCAGAAAAACCAGTGGTTGAAGACTAGCAATGGTCTGATTCAGAAGGGCTCAGCACCAGTG
GAGTATCCCAGCATCCATTGCAGCTATCCCCAGGGCTATCTGGTGAACGCATCTGGAAGCCTTTCCATGT
GGGGCAGCCAGACTTGGACCAACCCAACTTGGAGCAGCCAGACCTGGACCAACCCAACTTGGAACAACCA
GACCTGGACCAACCCAACTTGGAGCAGCCAGGCCTGGACCGCTCAGTCCTGGAACGGCCAGCCTTGGAAT
GCTGCTCCGCTCCATAACTTCGGGGAGGACTTTCTGCAGCCTTACGTACAGTTGCAGCAAAACTTCTCTG
CCAGTGATTTGGAGGTGAATTTGGAAGCCACTAGGGAAAGCCATGCGCATTTTAGCACCCCACAAGCCTT
GGAATTATTCCTGAACTACTCTGTGACTCCACCAGGTGAAATATGAGACTTACCCAGCTTTCTTGTACAA
AGTGGTGATAATTC
