>Addgene plasmid #63002 | pPyCAG-Nanog(R147A)-IP | addgene partial sequence | sequence record 107926 | pCDH-rev 5'-GCATTCCTTTGGCGAGAG-3'
AGAAGACAGGGCCAGGTTTCCGGGCCCTCACATTGCCAAAAGACGGCAATATGGTGGAAAATAACATATA
GACAAACGCACACCGGCCTTATTCCAAGCGGCTTCGGCCAGTAACGTTAGGGGGGGGGGAGGGAGAGGGG
GGGGGG
